>Addgene plasmid #168257 | pMRBad-C-wtBlc | addgene full sequence | sequence record 332728 | Addgene NGS Result
CCATGGGTCCTTTCTATGGCGGTTATAACGTTATTGCACTCGATCGGGAATACCGCCATGCGCTGGTTTG
CGGCCCGGACCGCGACTACCTGTGGATACTCTCCCGCACGCCAACCATTTCTGACGAAGTGAAACAGGAG
ATGCTGGCAGTCGCTACCCGGGAAGGGTTTGATGTCAGTAAATTTATTTGGGTACAGCAGCCTGGTAGTT
AGTGTACAACTAAGGATCCGGCTGCTAACAAAGCCCGAAAGGAAGCTGAGTTGGCTGCTGCCACCGCTGA
GCAATAACTAGCATAACCCCTTGGGGCCTCTAAACGGGTCTTGAGGGGTTTTTTGCTGAAAGGAGGAACT
ATATCCGGATATCCACAGGACGGGTGTGGTCGCCATGATGGTGACCACCATTTGCCCCATATCACCGTCG
GTACTGATCCCGTCGTCAATAAACCGAACCGCTACACCCTGAGCATCAAACTCTTTTATCAGTTGGATCA
TGTCGGCGGTGTCGCGGCCAAGACGGTCGAGCTTCTTCACCAGAATGACATCACCTTCCTCCACCTTCAT
CCTCAGCAAATCCAGCCCTTCCCGATCTGTTGAACTGCCGGATGCCTTGTCGGTAAAGATGCGGTTAGCT
TTTACCCCTGCATCTTTGAGCGCTGAGGTCTGCCTCGTGAAGAAGGTGTTGCTGACTCATACCAGGCCTG
AATCGCCCCATCATCCAGCCAGAAAGTGAGGGAGCCACGGTTGATGAGAGCTTTGTTGTAGGTGGACCAG
TTGGTGATTTTGAACTTTTGCTTTGCCACGGAACGGTCTGCGTTGTCGGGAAGATGCGTGATCTGATCCT
TCAACTCAGCAAAAGTTCGATTTATTCAACAAAGCCGCCGTCCCGTCAAGTCAGCGTAATGCTCTGCCAG
TGTTACAACCAATTAACCAATTCTGATTAGAAAAACTCATCGAGCATCAAATGAAACTGCAATTTATTCA
TATCAGGATTATCAATACCATATTTTTGAAAAAGCCGTTTCTGTAATGAAGGAGAAAACTCACCGAGGCA
GTTCCATAGGATGGCAAGATCCTGGTATCGGTCTGCGATTCCGACTCGTCCAACATCAATACAACCTATT
AATTTCCCCTCGTCAAAAATAAGGTTATCAAGTGAGAAATCACCATGAGTGACGACTGAATCCGGTGAGA
ATGGCAAAAGCTTATGCATTTCTTTCCAGACTTGTTCAACAGGCCAGCCATTACGCTCGTCATCAAAATC
ACTCGCATCAACCAAACCGTTATTCATTCGTGATTGCGCCTGAGCGAGACGAAATACGCGATCGCTGTTA
AAAGGACAATTACAAACAGGAATCGAATGCAACCGGCGCAGGAACACTGCCAGCGCATCAACAATATTTT
CACCTGAATCAGGATATTCTTCTAATACCTGGAATGCTGTTTTCCCGGGGATCGCAGTGGTGAGTAACCA
TGCATCATCAGGAGTACGGATAAAATGCTTGATGGTCGGAAGAGGCATAAATTCCGTCAGCCAGTTTAGT
CTGACCATCTCATCTGTAACATCATTGGCAACGCTACCTTTGCCATGTTTCAGAAACAACTCTGGCGCAT
CGGGCTTCCCATACAATCGATAGATTGTCGCACCTGATTGCCCGACATTATCGCGAGCCCATTTATACCC
ATATAAATCAGCATCCATGTTGGAATTTAATCGCGGCCTCGAGCAAGACGTTTCCCGTTGAATATGGCTC
ATAACACCCCTTGTATTACTGTTTATGTAAGCAGACAGTTTTATTGTTCATGATGATATATTTTTATCTT
GTGCAATGTAACATCAGAGATTTTGAGACACAACGTGGCTTTGTTGAATAAATCGAACTTTTGCTGAGTT
GAAGGATCAGATCACGCATCTTCCCGACAACGCAGACCGTTCCGTGGCAAAGCAAAAGTTCAAAATCACC
AACTGGTCCACCTACAACAAAGCTCTCATCAACCGTGGCTCCCTCACTTTCTGGCTGGATGATGGGGCGA
TTCAGGCCTGGTATGAGTCAGCAACACCTTCTTCACGAGGCAGACCTCAGCGCTAGCGGAGTGTATACTG
GCTTACTATGTTGGCACTGATGAGGGTGTCAGTGAAGTGCTTCATGTGGCAGGAGAAAAAAGGCTGCACC
GGTGCGTCAGCAGAATATGTGATACAGGATATATTCCGCTTCCTCGCTCACTGACTCGCTACGCTCGGTC
GTTCGACTGCGGCGAGCGGAAATGGCTTACGAACGGGGCGGAGATTTCCTGGAAGATGCCAGGAAGATAC
TTAACAGGGAAGTGAGAGGGCCGCGGCAAAGCCGTTTTTCCATAGGCTCCGCCCCCCTGACAAGCATCAC
GAAATCTGACGCTCAAATCAGTGGTGGCGAAACCCGACAGGACTATAAAGATACCAGGCGTTTCCCCCTG
GCGGCTCCCTCGTGCGCTCTCCTGTTCCTGCCTTTCGGTTTACCGGTGTCATTCCGCTGTTATGGCCGCG
TTTGTCTCATTCCACGCCTGACACTCAGTTCCGGGTAGGCAGTTCGCTCCAAGCTGGACTGTATGCACGA
ACCCCCCGTTCAGTCCGACCGCTGCGCCTTATCCGGTAACTATCGTCTTGAGTCCAACCCGGAAAGACAT
GCAAAAGCACCACTGGCAGCAGCCACTGGTAATTGATTTAGAGGAGTTAGTCTTGAAGTCATGCGCCGGT
TAAGGCTAAACTGAAAGGACAAGTTTTGGTGACTGCGCTCCTCCAAGCCAGTTACCTCGGTTCAAAGAGT
TGGTAGCTCAGAGAACCTTCGAAAAACCGCCCTGCAAGGCGGTTTTTTCGTTTTCAGAGCAAGAGATTAC
GCGCAGACCAAAACGATCTCAAGAAGATCATCTTATTAAGGGGTCTGACGCTCAGTGGAACGAAAACTCA
CGTTAAGGGATTTTGGTCATGAGATTATCAAAAAGGATCTTCACCTAGATCCTTTTAAATTAAAAATGAA
GTTTTAAATCAATCTAAAGTATATATGAGTAAACTTGGTCTGACAGTTACCAATGCTTAATCAGTGAGGC
ACCTATCTCAGCGATCTGTCTATTTCGTTCATCCATAGTTGCCTGACTCCCCGTCGTGTAGATAACTACG
ATACGGGAGGGCTTACCATCTGGCCCCAGTGCTGCAATGATACCGCGAGACCCACGCTCACCGGCTCCAG
ATTTATCAGCAATAAACCAGCCAGCCGGAAGGGCCGAGCGCAGAAGTGGTCCTGCAACTTTATCCGCCTC
CATCCAGTCTATTAATTGTTGCCGGGAAGCTAGAGTAAGTAGTTCGCCAGTTAATAGTTTGCGCAACGTT
GTTGCCATTGCTGCAGATCGATGCATAATGTGCCTGTCAAATGGACGAAGCAGGGATTCTGCAAACCCTA
TGCTACTCCGTCAAGCCGTCAATTGTCTGATTCGTTACCAATTATGACAACTTGACGGCTACATCATTCA
CTTTTTCTTCACAACCGGCACGGAACTCGCTCGGGCTGGCCCCGGTGCATTTTTTAAATACCCGCGAGAA
ATAGAGTTGATCGTCAAAACCAACATTGCGACCGACGGTGGCGATAGGCATCCGGGTGGTGCTCAAAAGC
AGCTTCGCCTGGCTGATACGTTGGTCCTCGCGCCAGCTTAAGACGCTAATCCCTAACTGCTGGCGGAAAA
GATGTGACAGACGCGACGGCGACAAGCAAACATGCTGTGCGACGCTGGCGATATCAAAATTGCTGTCTGC
CAGGTGATCGCTGATGTACTGACAAGCCTCGCGTACCCGATTATCCATCGGTGGATGGAGCGACTCGTTA
ATCGCTTCCATGCGCCGCAGTAACAATTGCTCAAGCAGATTTATCGCCAGCAGCTCCGAATAGCGCCCTT
CCCCTTGCCCGGCGTTAATGATTTGCCCAAACAGGTCGCTGAAATGCGGCTGGTGCGCTTCATCCGGGCG
AAAGAACCCCGTATTGGCAAATATTGACGGCCAGTTAAGCCATTCATGCCAGTAGGCGCGCGGACGAAAG
TAAACCCACTGGTGATACCATTCGCGAGCCTCCGGATGACGACCGTAGTGATGAATCTCTCCTGGCGGGA
ACAGCAAAATATCACCCGGTCGGCAAACAAATTCTCGTCCCTGATTTTTCACCACCCCCTGACCGCGAAT
GGTGAGATTGAGAATATAACCTTTCATTCCCAGCGGTCGGTCGATAAAAAAATCGAGATAACCGTTGGCC
TCAATCGGCGTTAAACCCGCCACCAGATGGGCATTAAACGAGTATCCCGGCAGCAGGGGATCATTTTGCG
CTTCAGCCATACTTTTCATACTCCCGCCATTCAGAGAAGAAACCAATTGTCCATATTGCATCAGACATTG
CCGTCACTGCGTCTTTTACTGGCTCTTCTCGCTAACCAAACCGGTAACCCCGCTTATTAAAAGCATTCTG
TAACAAAGCGGGACCAAAGCCATGACAAAAACGCGTAACAAAAGTGTCTATAATCACGGCAGAAAAGTCC
ACATTGATTATTTGCACGGCGTCACACTTTGCTATGCCATAGCATTTTTATCCATAAGATTAGCGGATCC
TACCTGACGCTTTTTATCGCAACTCTCTACTGTTTCTCCATACCCGTTTTTTTGGGCTAGAAATAATTTT
GTTTAACTTTAAGAAGGAGATATAC
Features (pLannotate 1.2.2; 13 found; start..end, strand, type, name):
      6..209     +  CDS            blc (fragment): BLC_ECOLI - Also known as yjeL. Experimental evidence at protein level: Swiss-Prot protein existence level 1. Involved in the storage or transport of lipids necessary for membrane maintenance under stressful conditions. Displays a binding preference for lysophospholipids. From Escherichia coli (strain K12).
    231..280     +  CDS            SET1 (fragment): solubility-enhancement tag derived from T7 phage gene 10B
    288..335     +  terminator     T7 terminator: transcription terminator for bacteriophage T7 RNA polymerase
    381..662     -  CDS            tnpR (fragment): TNR3_ECOLX - Experimental evidence at protein level: Swiss-Prot protein existence level 1. Resolvase catalyzes the resolution (a site-specific recombination) of the cointegrated replicon to yield the final transposition products. From Escherichia coli.
    650..796     -  CDS            TRA2_ECOLX (fragment): Protein predicted: Swiss-Prot protein existence level 4. Required for transposition of transposon Tn903. From Escherichia coli.
    937..1752    -  CDS            KanR: aminoglycoside phosphotransferase; aph(3')-Ia; confers resistance to kanamycin in bacteria or G418 (Geneticin®) in eukaryotes
   2079..2105    +  misc_feature   bom (fragment): basis of mobility region from pBR322
   2204..2259    -  rep_origin     RSF ori (fragment): Plasmids containing the RSF 1030 origin of replication can be propagated in E. coli cells that contain additional plasmids with compatible origins.
   2347..2892    -  rep_origin     p15A ori: Plasmids containing the medium-copy-number p15A origin of replication can be propagated in E. coli cells that contain a second plasmid with the ColE1 origin.
   3058..3372    -  CDS            bla(M) (fragment): β-lactamase lacking the signal sequence; bla(M); allows cytosolic expression of β-lactamase
   3472..4350    -  CDS            araC: L-arabinose regulatory protein; araC
   4377..4661    +  promoter       araBAD promoter: araBAD; promoter of the L-arabinose operon of E. coli; the araC regulatory gene is transcribed in the opposite direction (Guzman et al., 1995)
   4688..4710    +  RBS            RBS: efficient ribosome binding site from bacteriophage T7 gene 10 (Olins and Rangwala, 1989)
