[The description below was written by a language model from this plasmid's Addgene catalogue record and pLannotate feature annotations shown in this document.]
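Description:
pMRBad-C-wtBlc is a low-copy bacterial expression plasmid of about 4.7 kb, built on the pMRBad backbone, that produces the C-terminal fragment of wild-type Blc, the Escherichia coli outer-membrane lipocalin (also known as yjeL) implicated in lipid storage or transport. The roughly 200 bp insert was cloned between NcoI and BsrGI sites, both retained. It sits downstream of the arabinose-inducible araBAD promoter and a strong phage T7 gene 10 ribosome binding site. The divergently transcribed araC regulator is carried on the same plasmid, so expression is controlled by L-arabinose. A T7 terminator lies downstream of the insert. The annotation also detects a short fragment resembling a T7 gene 10B-derived solubility tag just after the Blc fragment, but the record does not say whether this is translated as part of the product.

The plasmid replicates from a p15A origin and is selected with kanamycin through the aph(3')-Ia gene. Because p15A is compatible with ColE1-type origins, the plasmid can coexist with a second plasmid in the same cell, which is central to its use. It is meant to be co-transformed with a pET11a-based partner encoding an N-terminal fragment, either of wild-type Blc or of the DiB2 variant. The two halves then reconstitute the wtBlc-split or DiB2-split protein, respectively. The remaining annotated features are partial and appear to be backbone remnants rather than functional parts. They include transposon-derived tnpR and Tn903 sequences, a truncated β-lactamase piece, a bom fragment and an RSF origin fragment.
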