Addgene plasmid #168257: pMRBad-C-wtBlc
Purpose: C-fragment. This plasmid can be co-transformed with either Plasmid 168259: pET11a-N-wtBlc or Plasmid 168472: pET11a-N-DiB2 to obtain wtBlc‐split or DiB2‐split protein, correspondingly
Depositing lab: Jens Meiler. Depositing organization: Vanderbilt University. Publication: Lipocalin Blc is a potential heme-binding protein. Bozhanova NG, Calcutt MW, Beavers WN, Brown BP, Skaar EP, Meiler J. FEBS Lett. 2021 Jan;595(2):206-219. doi: 10.1002/1873-3468.14001. Epub 2020 Dec 3. PubMed 33210733.
Backbone
  Vector backbone: pMRBad
  Backbone size w/o insert (bp): 4504
  Total vector size (bp): 4714
  Vector type: Bacterial Expression
Growth in bacteria
  Bacterial resistance: Kanamycin, 50 μg/mL
  Growth temperature: 37°C
  Growth strain: DH5alpha
  Copy number: Low Copy
Gene/Insert
  Gene/Insert name: C-fragment of wtBlc
  Species: E. coli
  Insert size (bp): 209
  GenBank ID: NC_000913.3
  Promoter: araBAD
  Cloning method: Restriction Enzyme; 5′ cloning site NcoI (not destroyed); 3′ cloning site BsrGI (not destroyed)
  Sequencing primers: 5′ GCACGGCGTCACACTTTGC; 3′ CTAGTTATTGCTCAGCGGTG
Terms and licenses: Academic/Nonprofit Terms; Industry Terms: Not Available to Industry
How to cite: pMRBad-C-wtBlc was a gift from Jens Meiler (Addgene plasmid # 168257 ; http://n2t.net/addgene:168257 ; RRID:Addgene_168257)
