>Addgene plasmid #168257 | pMRBad-C-wtBlc | depositor partial sequence | sequence record 326223 | T7-rev
TCTTTCGGGCTTTGTTAGCAGCCGGATCCTTAGTTGTACACTAACTACCAGGCTGCTGTACCCAAATAAA
TTTACTGACATCAAACCCTTCCCGGGTAGCGACTGCCAGCATCTCCTGTTTCACTTCGTCAGAAATGGTT
GGCGTGCGGGAGAGTATCCACAGGTAGTCGCGGTCCGGGCCGCAAACCAGCGCATGGCGGTATTCCCGAT
CGAGTGCAATAACGTTATAACCGCCATAGAAAGGACCCATGGGTATATCTCCTTCTTAAAGTTAAACAAA
ATTATTTCTAGCCCAAAAAAACGGGTATGGAGAAACAGTAGAGAGTTGCGATAAAAAGCGTCAGGTAGGA
TCCGCTAATCTTATGGATAAAAATGCTATGGCATAGCAAAGTGTGACGCCGTGCAAATAATCAATGTGGA
CTTTTCTGCCGTGATTATAGACACTTTTGTTACGCGTTTTTGTCATGGCTTTGGTCCCGCTTTGTTACAG
AATGCTTTTAATAAGCGGGGTTACCGGTTTGGTTAGCGAGAAGAGCCAGTAAAAGACGCAGTGACGGCAA
TGTCTGATGCAATATGGACAATTGGTTTCTTCTCTGAATGGCGGGAGTATGAAAAGTATGGCTGAAGCGC
AAAATGATCCCCTGCTGCCGGGATACTCGTTTAATGCCCATCTGGTGGCGGGTTTAACGCCGATTGAGGC
CAACGGTTATCTCGATTTTTTTATCGACCGACCGCTGGGAATGAAAGGTTATATTCTCAATCTCACCATT
CGCGGTCAGGGGGTGGTGAAAAATCAGGGACGAGAATTTGTTTGCCGACCGGGTGATATTTTGCTGTTCC
CGCCAGGAGAGATTCATCACTACGGTCGTCATCCGGAGGCTCGCGAATGG
